Addgene plasmid #78174: pAAV-hSyn-FLEX-rc [Jaws-KGC-GFP-ER2]
Purpose: AAV-mediated expression of Jaws-KGC-GFP-ER2 under the human synapsin promoter, in floxed/reversed (Cre-dependent) manner.
Depositing lab: Edward Boyden. Depositing organization: Massachusetts Institute of Technology. Publication: Noninvasive optical inhibition with a red-shifted microbial rhodopsin. Chuong AS, Miri ML, Busskamp V, Matthews GA, Acker LC, Sorensen AT, Young A, Klapoetke NC, Henninger MA, Kodandaramaiah SB, Ogawa M, Ramanlal SB, Bandler RC, Allen BD, Forest CR, Chow BY, Han X, Lin Y, Tye KM, Roska B, Cardin JA, Boyden ES. Nat Neurosci. 2014 Aug;17(8):1123-9. doi: 10.1038/nn.3752. Epub 2014 Jul 6. PubMed 24997763.
Backbone
  Vector backbone: pAAV-FLEX
  Backbone manufacturer: Scott Sternson
  Backbone size w/o insert (bp): 4682
  Total vector size (bp): 6332
  Vector type: Mammalian Expression, AAV
Growth in bacteria
  Bacterial resistance: Ampicillin, 100 μg/mL
  Growth temperature: 37°C
  Growth strain: NEB Stable
  Growth instructions: DH5alpha at 37°C or Stbl3 at 30°C. Carbenicillin is preferred over ampicillin. In DH5alpha this plasmid may act more like a high copy plasmid, although in Stbl3 it may act more like a low copy plasmid.
  Copy number: High Copy
Gene/Insert
  Gene/Insert name: Jaws-KGC-GFP-ER2 (alt name: Jaws)
  Species: Haloarcula salinarum (stain Shark)
  Insert size (bp): 1650
  Mutation: K200R W214F
  GenBank ID: KM000926.1
  Promoter: human synapsin
  Tag / fusion protein: KGC (C terminal on insert); GFP (C terminal on insert); ER2 (C terminal on insert)
  Cloning method: Restriction Enzyme; 5′ cloning site BamHI (not destroyed); 3′ cloning site EcoRI (not destroyed)
  Sequencing primers: 5′ gcacgggcgcgaccatctgc; 3′ gcagcgtatccacatagcg
Terms and licenses: Academic/Nonprofit Terms; Industry Terms: Not Available to Industry
Depositor comments: The plasmid is fully sequenced in the coding sequence regions (fluorophore and important flanking regions). Multiple digestions were done to verify the vector structure. The construct and the virus were both tested in vitro and in vivo.
How to cite: pAAV-hSyn-FLEX-rc [Jaws-KGC-GFP-ER2] was a gift from Edward Boyden (Addgene plasmid # 78174 ; http://n2t.net/addgene:78174 ; RRID:Addgene_78174)
