[The description below was written by a language model from this plasmid's Addgene catalogue record and pLannotate feature annotations shown in this document.]
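Description:
pAAV-hSyn-FLEX-rc [Jaws-KGC-GFP-ER2] is an adeno-associated virus transfer plasmid built on the pAAV-FLEX backbone for Cre-dependent, neuron-restricted expression of the red-shifted optogenetic silencer Jaws. It is propagated in E. coli through a high-copy ColE1/pUC-type origin and selected with the β-lactamase (ampicillin/carbenicillin) marker; an f1 origin is also present. The record notes that apparent copy number can vary with the bacterial strain, and recombination-deficient strains are suggested, as is common for ITR-containing plasmids. Short lacZα, lacI and SV40 large T fragments in the annotation appear to be backbone remnants rather than functional parts. The total size is about 6.3 kb, with the catalogue figure and the sequenced record differing by a few bases.

Between the two AAV2 inverted terminal repeats, which direct replication and packaging of the cassette into virions, the human synapsin I promoter faces a FLEX (double-floxed inverted) switch. The coding sequence lies in reverse orientation, flanked by oppositely oriented pairs of lox2272 and loxP sites, so no functional transcript is made until Cre inverts the insert and then excises one site of each pair, locking it in the sense orientation. The insert is a light-driven chloride pump (halorhodopsin-type, from the Haloarcula/Halobacterium "Shark" strain) carrying K200R and W214F mutations. It is fused at its C terminus to the KGC trafficking signal, GFP for visualisation, and the ER2 endoplasmic reticulum export motif, which improve membrane localisation. A WPRE and a bovine growth hormone polyadenylation signal follow to enhance transcript stability and processing. The construct is used to produce AAV for optical inhibition of genetically defined, Cre-expressing neurons, and the depositor reports that both plasmid and virus were tested in vitro and in vivo.
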