Features (pLannotate 1.2.2; 18 found; start..end, strand, type, name):
    182..770     -  rep_origin     ori: high-copy-number ColE1/pMB1/pBR322/pUC origin of replication
    941..1801    -  CDS            AmpR: β-lactamase; bla; confers resistance to ampicillin, carbenicillin, and related antibiotics
   1802..1906    -  promoter       AmpR promoter: bla
   1959..2387    -  rep_origin     f1 ori (sequence partly withheld): f1 bacteriophage origin of replication; arrow indicates direction of (+) strand synthesis
   2392..2461    -  CDS            lacZα (fragment): LacZα fragment of β-galactosidase; lacZ fragment
   2456..2588    -  repeat_region  AAV2 ITR (fragment): inverted terminal repeat of adeno-associated virus serotype 2 inverted
   2691..3138    +  promoter       hSyn promoter: human synapsin I promoter; confers neuron-specific expression (Kügler et al., 2003)
   3154..3187    -  protein_bind   lox2272: Cre-mediated recombination occurs in the 8-bp core sequence (GGATACTT). lox2272 sites are compatible with each other, but incompatible with loxP or loxN sites (Lee and Saito, 1988). Cre recombinase
   3250..3283    -  protein_bind   loxP: Cre-mediated recombination occurs in the 8-bp core sequence (GCATACAT). Cre recombinase
   3321..4034    -  CDS            EGFP: EGFP is a basic (constitutively fluorescent) green fluorescent protein published in 1996, derived from Aequorea victoria. It is reported to be a rapidly-maturing weak dimer with moderate acid sensitivity.
   4122..4949    -  CDS            hop: BACH_HALHS - Experimental evidence at protein level: Swiss-Prot protein existence level 1. Light-driven anion pump. From Halobacterium halobium (strain shark).
   4977..5010    +  protein_bind   lox2272: Cre-mediated recombination occurs in the 8-bp core sequence (GGATACTT). lox2272 sites are compatible with each other, but incompatible with loxP or loxN sites (Lee and Saito, 1988). Cre recombinase
   5081..5114    +  protein_bind   loxP: Cre-mediated recombination occurs in the 8-bp core sequence (GCATACAT). Cre recombinase
   5147..5735    +  misc_feature   WPRE: woodchuck hepatitis virus posttranscriptional regulatory element
   5776..5983    +  polyA_signal   bGH poly(A) signal: bovine growth hormone polyadenylation signal
   6014..6082    -  CDS            large T antigen (fragment): large T antigen from SV40 (simian virus 40)
   6153..6286    +  repeat_region  AAV2 ITR: inverted terminal repeat of adeno-associated virus serotype 2 inverted
   6280..6336    -  CDS            lacI (fragment): lac repressor; lacI; The lac repressor binds to the lac operator to inhibit transcription in E. coli. This inhibition can be relieved by adding lactose or isopropyl-β-D-thiogalactopyranoside (IPTG).
>Addgene plasmid #78174 | pAAV-hSyn-FLEX-rc [Jaws-KGC-GFP-ER2] | depositor full sequence | sequence record 266463 | pAAV-hSyn-FLEX-rc [Jaws-KGC-GFP-ER2] sequence 6337 bps
CTTCCGCTTCCTCGCTCACTGACTCGCTGCGCTCGGTCGTTCGGCTGCGGCGAGCGGTATCAGCTCACTC
AAAGGCGGTAATACGGTTATCCACAGAATCAGGGGATAACGCAGGAAAGAACATGTGAGCAAAAGGCCAG
CAAAAGGCCAGGAACCGTAAAAAGGCCGCGTTGCTGGCGTTTTTCCATAGGCTCCGCCCCCCTGACGAGC
ATCACAAAAATCGACGCTCAAGTCAGAGGTGGCGAAACCCGACAGGACTATAAAGATACCAGGCGTTTCC
CCCTGGAAGCTCCCTCGTGCGCTCTCCTGTTCCGACCCTGCCGCTTACCGGATACCTGTCCGCCTTTCTC
CCTTCGGGAAGCGTGGCGCTTTCTCATAGCTCACGCTGTAGGTATCTCAGTTCGGTGTAGGTCGTTCGCT
CCAAGCTGGGCTGTGTGCACGAACCCCCCGTTCAGCCCGACCGCTGCGCCTTATCCGGTAACTATCGTCT
TGAGTCCAACCCGGTAAGACACGACTTATCGCCACTGGCAGCAGCCACTGGTAACAGGATTAGCAGAGCG
AGGTATGTAGGCGGTGCTACAGAGTTCTTGAAGTGGTGGCCTAACTACGGCTACACTAGAAGAACAGTAT
TTGGTATCTGCGCTCTGCTGAAGCCAGTTACCTTCGGAAAAAGAGTTGGTAGCTCTTGATCCGGCAAACA
AACCACCGCTGGTAGCGGTGGTTTTTTTGTTTGCAAGCAGCAGATTACGCGCAGAAAAAAAGGATCTCAA
GAAGATCCTTTGATCTTTTCTACGGGGTCTGACGCTCAGTGGAACGAAAACTCACGTTAAGGGATTTTGG
TCATGAGATTATCAAAAAGGATCTTCACCTAGATCCTTTTAAATTAAAAATGAAGTTTTAAATCAATCTA
AAGTATATATGAGTAAACTTGGTCTGACAGTTACCAATGCTTAATCAGTGAGGCACCTATCTCAGCGATC
TGTCTATTTCGTTCATCCATAGTTGCCTGACTCCCCGTCGTGTAGATAACTACGATACGGGAGGGCTTAC
CATCTGGCCCCAGTGCTGCAATGATACCGCGAGACCCACGCTCACCGGCTCCAGATTTATCAGCAATAAA
CCAGCCAGCCGGAAGGGCCGAGCGCAGAAGTGGTCCTGCAACTTTATCCGCCTCCATCCAGTCTATTAAT
TGTTGCCGGGAAGCTAGAGTAAGTAGTTCGCCAGTTAATAGTTTGCGCAACGTTGTTGCCATTGCTACAG
GCATCGTGGTGTCACGCTCGTCGTTTGGTATGGCTTCATTCAGCTCCGGTTCCCAACGATCAAGGCGAGT
TACATGATCCCCCATGTTGTGCAAAAAAGCGGTTAGCTCCTTCGGTCCTCCGATCGTTGTCAGAAGTAAG
TTGGCCGCAGTGTTATCACTCATGGTTATGGCAGCACTGCATAATTCTCTTACTGTCATGCCATCCGTAA
GATGCTTTTCTGTGACTGGTGAGTACTCAACCAAGTCATTCTGAGAATAGTGTATGCGGCGACCGAGTTG
CTCTTGCCCGGCGTCAATACGGGATAATACCGCGCCACATAGCAGAACTTTAAAAGTGCTCATCATTGGA
AAACGTTCTTCGGGGCGAAAACTCTCAAGGATCTTACCGCTGTTGAGATCCAGTTCGATGTAACCCACTC
GTGCACCCAACTGATCTTCAGCATCTTTTACTTTCACCAGCGTTTCTGGGTGAGCAAAAACAGGAAGGCA
AAATGCCGCAAAAAAGGGAATAAGGGCGACACGGAAATGTTGAATACTCATACTCTTCCTTTTTCAATAT
TATTGAAGCATTTATCAGGGTTATTGTCTCATGAGCGGATACATATTTGAATGTATTTAGAAAAATAAAC
AAATAGGGGTTCCGCGCACATTTCCCCGAAAAGTGCCACCTAAATTGTAAGCGTTAATATTTTGTTAAAA
TTCGCGTTAAATTTTTGTTAAATCAGCTCATTTTTTAACCAATAGGCCGAAATCGGCAAAATCCCTTATA
AATCAAAAGAATAGACCGAGATAGGGT
[37 nt withheld, positions 2058-2094]
AAAGAACGTGGACTCCAACGTCAAAGG
[49 nt withheld, positions 2122-2170]
T
[91 nt withheld, positions 2172-2262]
G
[124 nt withheld, positions 2264-2387]
CCCATTCGCCATTCAGGCTGCGCAACTGTTGGGAAGGGCGATCGGTGCGGGCCTCTTCGCTATTACGCCA
GCTGCGCGCTCGCTCGCTCACTGAGGCCGCCCGGGCAAAGCCCGGGCGTCGGGCGACCTTTGGTCGCCCG
GCCTCAGTGAGCGAGCGAGCGCGCAGAGAGGGAGTGGCCAACTCCATCACTAGGGGTTCCTTGTAGTTAA
TGATTAACCCGCCATGCTACTTATCTACGTAGCCATGCTCTAGGAAGATCGTAGGTTAATTAAGTGTCTA
GACTGCAGAGGGCCCTGCGTATGAGTGCAAGTGGGTTTTAGGACCAGGATGAGGCGGGGTGGGGGTGCCT
ACCTGACGACCGACCCCGACCCACTGGACAAGCACCCAACCCCCATTCCCCAAATTGCGCATCCCCTATC
AGAGAGGGGGAGGGGAAACAGGATGCGGCGAGGCGCGTGCGCACTGCCAGCTTCAGCACCGCGGACAGTG
CCTTCGCCCCCGCCTGGCGGCGCGCGCCACCGCCGCCTCAGCACTGAAGGCGCGCTGACGTCACTCGCCG
GTCCCCCGCAAACTCCCCTTCCCGGCCACCTTGGTCGCGTCCGCGCCGCCGCCGGCCCAGCCGGACCGCA
CCACGCGAGGCGCGAGATAGGGGGGCACGGGCGCGACCATCTGCGCTGCGGCGCCGGCGACTCAGCGCTG
CCTCAGTCTGCGGTGGGCAGCGGAGGAGTCGTGTCGTGCCTGAGAGCGCAGTCGAGAAGAATTCCCATAA
CTTCGTATAAAGTATCCTATACGAAGTTATATCAAAATAGGAAGACCAATGCTTCACCATCGACCCGAAT
TGCCAAGCATCACCATCGACCCATAACTTCGTATAATGTATGCTATACGAAGTTATACTAGCTAGCTCAT
TACACTTCATTCTCGTAGCAGAACTTGTACAGCTCGTCCATGCCGAGAGTGATCCCGGCGGCGGTCACGA
ACTCCAGCAGGACCATGTGATCGCGCTTCTCGTTGGGGTCTTTGCTCAGGGCGGACTGGGTGCTCAGGTA
GTGGTTGTCGGGCAGCAGCACGGGGCCGTCGCCGATGGGGGTGTTCTGCTGGTAGTGGTCGGCGAGCTGC
ACGCTGCCGTCCTCGATGTTGTGGCGGATCTTGAAGTTCACCTTGATGCCGTTCTTCTGCTTGTCGGCCA
TGATATAGACGTTGTGGCTGTTGTAGTTGTACTCCAGCTTGTGCCCCAGGATGTTGCCGTCCTCCTTGAA
GTCGATGCCCTTCAGCTCGATGCGGTTCACCAGGGTGTCGCCCTCGAACTTCACCTCGGCGCGGGTCTTG
TAGTTGCCGTCGTCCTTGAAGAAGATGGTGCGCTCCTGGACGTAGCCTTCGGGCATGGCGGACTTGAAGA
AGTCGTGCTGCTTCATGTGGTCGGGGTAGCGGCTGAAGCACTGCACGCCGTAGGTCAGGGTGGTCACGAG
GGTGGGCCAGGGCACGGGCAGCTTGCCGGTGGTGCAAATGAACTTCAGGGTCAGCTTGCCGTAGGTGGCA
TCGCCCTCGCCCTCGCCGGACACGCTGAACTTGTGGCCGTTTACGTCGCCGTCCAGCTCGACCAGGATGG
GCACCACCCCGGTGAACAGCTCCTCGCCCTTGCTCACTGCCCCTGCAGGTGCAACATTGATGTCTATTTG
ATCCAGAGGGATATACTCCCCTTCAGAAGTAATTCTGGATTTTACTACCGGTCGATCGTCGGCTGGAGCA
GCTCCTCCGGACCCGATTCCCATTCCACTCCCAGACACTGTGCCTTCATTGGCAGCCACCCATCTCAGCA
GCAGAAAGGCGAACACGTATTTAGCCAGGATGTCCAGTCCGGAGTATCCCCAGCTGGTCACTCCCACACT
CAGCAGGGCCACTCCCTCAGAGCCCAGAGCGAACAGGATAGGGTATCCCAGCCACAGCACCACGGTCAGA
ATCCTCAGAGTGCCAAAGATTTCACTGGTCCCAGCAGCCTCAGCATCAGCTGGCCACTGCACCAGCAGCA
CATACAGCACGGCCACAAAGAAAGCACAAGAAATTCCGTAGAACACCCAGCGCAGCAGATGGGAGCTAGT
GATCAGGGCAGCGGCCAGTCCTGTCACGCACATGCCAATGTCCATTGTGATGGCGGTGAACAGGCTGGCA
ATATCGGTGTCGGCCAGCAGTCCCAGAGCCAGCAGGATCATGGGAGTGGAGAAAGTCCATGTCAGATACC
GGCCCCATGGGCTCAGCACCTCCTGTCCGGCCAGAGCGTGTCCAGGTGGCATCTGCAGGAAGCCCACAGT
CAGCCCACTGGCCAGTCCAGCGTAACTAGAAATAGACACCAGTGGCACCAGCATTGTGGCCACCCAGATC
AGCTTAGCTCTAGGGGATTCCAGATCCCTCCCCATGGCCACAAACAGCAGGATGACCACTCCGGCCAGAG
CAATGTTCACCCAGATGGAGCTATTCAGCAGGAAGTTGGACTGGATCTCCTGCAGCACGTCGCTCTGTGT
GGCCTGCAGCACGGTAGTGGCTGTGGTGCTCACGGCGGTCATGGTGGCGGCGCGGCCTAGGTACCTAGTA
TAACTTCGTATAGGATACTTTATACGAAGTTATCATTGGGATTCTTCCTATTTTGATCCAAGCATCACCA
TCGACCCTCTAGTCCAGATCTCACCATCGACCCATAACTTCGTATAGCATACATTATACGAAGTTATGTC
CCTCGAAGAGGTTCGCGAAGCTTATCGATAATCAACCTCTGGATTACAAAATTTGTGAAAGATTGACTGG
TATTCTTAACTATGTTGCTCCTTTTACGCTATGTGGATACGCTGCTTTAATGCCTTTGTATCATGCTATT
GCTTCCCGTATGGCTTTCATTTTCTCCTCCTTGTATAAATCCTGGTTGCTGTCTCTTTATGAGGAGTTGT
GGCCCGTTGTCAGGCAACGTGGCGTGGTGTGCACTGTGTTTGCTGACGCAACCCCCACTGGTTGGGGCAT
TGCCACCACCTGTCAGCTCCTTTCCGGGACTTTCGCTTTCCCCCTCCCTATTGCCACGGCGGAACTCATC
GCCGCCTGCCTTGCCCGCTGCTGGACAGGGGCTCGGCTGTTGGGCACTGACAATTCCGTGGTGTTGTCGG
GGAAATCATCGTCCTTTCCTTGGCTGCTCGCCTGTGTTGCCACCTGGATTCTGCGCGGGACGTCCTTCTG
CTACGTCCCTTCGGCCCTCAATCCAGCGGACCTTCCTTCCCGCGGCCTGCTGCCGGCTCTGCGGCCTCTT
CCGCGTCTTCGCCTTCGCCCTCAGACGAGTCGGATCTCCCTTTGGGCCGCCTCCCCGCATCGATACCGTC
GACCCGGGCGGCCGCTCATAAAGCTCGACTGTGCCTTCTAGTTGCCAGCCATCTGTTGTTTGCCCCTCCC
CCGTGCCTTCCTTGACCCTGGAAGGTGCCACTCCCACTGTCCTTTCCTAATAAAATGAGGAAATTGCATC
GCATTGTCTGAGTAGGTGTCATTCTATTCTGGGGGGTGGGGTGGGGCAGGACAGCAAGGGGGAGGATTGG
GAAGACAATAGCAGGCATGCTGGGGATGCGGTCCGGACTGTACAATTGCATTCATTTTATGTTTCAGGTT
CAGGGGGAGATGTGGGAGGTTTTTTAAAGCAAGTAAAACCTCTACAAATGTGGTAAAATCGATAAGGATC
TTCCTAGAGCATGGCTACGTAGATAAGTAGCATGGCGGGTTAATCATTAACTACAAGGAACCCCTAGTGA
TGGAGTTGGCCACTCCCTCTCTGCGCGCTCGCTCGCTCACTGAGGCCGGGCGACCAAAGGTCGCCCGACG
CCCGGGCTTTGCCCGGGCGGCCTCAGTGAGCGAGCGAGCGCGCAGCTGCATTAATGAATCGGCCAACGCG
CGGGGAGAGGCGGTTTGCGTATTGGGCGCT
