>Addgene plasmid #78174 | pAAV-hSyn-FLEX-rc [Jaws-KGC-GFP-ER2] | addgene partial sequence | sequence record 147654 | hSyn1pro-F 5'-gcaagtgggttttaggacca-3'
GGTGCCTACCTGACGACCGACCCCGACCCACTGGACAAGCACCCAACCCCCATTCCCCAAATTGCGCATC
CCCTATCAGAGAGGGGGAGGGGAAACAGGATGCGGCGAGGCGCGTGCGCACTGCCAGCTTCAGCACCGCG
GACAGTGCCTTCGCCCCCGCCTGGCGGCGCGCGCCACCGCCGCCTCAGCACTGAAGGCGCGCTGACGTCA
CTCGCCGGTCCCCCGCAAACTCCCCTTCCCGGCCACCTTGGTCGCGTCCGCGCCGCCGCCGGCCCAGCCG
GACCGCACCACGCGAGGCGCGAGATAGGGGGGCACGGGCGCGACCATCTGCGCTGCGGCGCCGGCGACTC
AGCGCTGCCTCAGTCTGCGGTGGGCAGCGGAGGAGTCGTGTCGTGCCTGAGAGCGCAGTCGAGAAGAATT
CCCATAACTTCGTATAAAGTATCCTATACGAAGTTATATCAAAATAGGAAGACCAATGCTTCACCATCGA
CCCGAATTGCCAAGCATCACCATCGACCCATAACTTCGTATAATGTATGCTATACGAAGTTATACTAGCT
AGCTCATTACACTTCATTCTCGTAGCAGAACTTGTACAGCTCGTCCATGCCGAGAGTGATCCCGGCGGCG
GTCACGAACTCCAGCAGGACCATGTGATCGCGCTTCTCGTTGGGGTCTTTGCTCAGGGCGGACTGGGTGC
TCAGGTAGTGGTTGTCGGGCAGCAGCACGGGGCCGTCGCCGATGGGGGTGTTCTGCTGGTAGTGGTCGGC
GAGCTGCACGCTGCCGTCCTCGATGTTGTGGCGGATCTTGAAGTTCACCTTGATGCCGTTCTTCTGCTTG
TCGGCCATGATATAGACGTTGTGGCTGTTGTAGTTGTACTCCAGCTTGTGCCCCAGGATGTTGCCGTCCT
CCTTGAAG
