>Addgene plasmid #78174 | pAAV-hSyn-FLEX-rc [Jaws-KGC-GFP-ER2] | addgene partial sequence | sequence record 147929 | Futet-R 5'-CAAAGGCATTAAAGCAGCGT-3'
CAACATAGTTAAGAATACCAGTCAATCTTTCACAAATTTTGTAATCCAGAGGTTGATTATCGATAAGCTT
CGCGAACCTCTTCGAGGGACATAACTTCGTATAATGTATGCTATACGAAGTTATGGGTCGATGGTGAGAT
CTGGACTAGAGGGTCGATGGTGATGCTTGGATCAAAATAGGAAGAATCCCAATGATAACTTCGTATAAAG
TATCCTATACGAAGTTATACTAGGTACCTAGGCCGCGCCGCCACCATGACCGCCGTGAGCACCACAGCCA
CTACCGTGCTGCAGGCCACACAGAGCGACGTGCTGCAGGAGATCCAGTCCAACTTCCTGCTGAATAGCTC
CATCTGGGTGAACATTGCTCTGGCCGGAGTGGTCATCCTGCTGTTTGTGGCCATGGGGAGGGATCTGGAA
TCCCCTAGAGCTAAGCTGATCTGGGTGGCCACAATGCTGGTGCCACTGGTGTCTATTTCTAGTTACGCTG
GACTGGCCAGTGGGCTGACTGTGGGCTTCCTGCAGATGCCACCTGGACACGCTCTGGCCGGACAGGAGGT
GCTGAGCCCATGGGGCCGGTATCTGACATGGACTTTCTCCACTCCCATGATCCTGCTGGCTCTGGGACTG
CTGGCCGACACCGATATTGCCAGCCTGTTCACCGCCATCACAATGGACATTGGCATGTGCGTGACAGGAC
TGGCCGCTGCCCTGATCACTAGCTCCCATCTGCTGCGCTGGGTGTTCTACGGAATTTCTTGTGCTTTCTT
TGTGGCC
