>Addgene plasmid #78174 | pAAV-hSyn-FLEX-rc [Jaws-KGC-GFP-ER2] | addgene partial sequence | sequence record 148162 | GFP2b 5'-CTTGATGCCGTTCTTCTGCTTGT-3'
GACGTTGTGGCTGTTGTAGTTGTACTCCAGCTTGTGCCCCAGGATGTTGCCGTCCTCCTTGAAGTCGATG
CCCTTCAGCTCGATGCGGTTCACCAGGGTGTCGCCCTCGAACTTCACCTCGGCGCGGGTCTTGTAGTTGC
CGTCGTCCTTGAAGAAGATGGTGCGCTCCTGGACGTAGCCTTCGGGCATGGCGGACTTGAAGAAGTCGTG
CTGCTTCATGTGGTCGGGGTAGCGGCTGAAGCACTGCACGCCGTAGGTCAGGGTGGTCACGAGGGTGGGC
CAGGGCACGGGCAGCTTGCCGGTGGTGCAAATGAACTTCAGGGTCAGCTTGCCGTAGGTGGCATCGCCCT
CGCCCTCGCCGGACACGCTGAACTTGTGGCCGTTTACGTCGCCGTCCAGCTCGACCAGGATGGGCACCAC
CCCGGTGAACAGCTCCTCGCCCTTGCTCACTGCCCCTGCAGGTGCAACATTGATGTCTATTTGATCCAGA
GGGATATACTCCCCTTCAGAAGTAATTCTGGATTTTACTACCGGTCGATCGTCGGCTGGAGCAGCTCCTC
CGGACCCGATTCCCATTCCACTCCCAGACACTGTGCCTTCATTGGCAGCCACCCATCTCAGCAGCAGAAA
GGCGAACACGTATTTAGCCAGGATGTCCAGTCCGGAGTATCCCCAGCTGGTCACTCCCACACTCAGCAGG
GCCACTCCCTCAGAGCCCAGAGCGAACAGGATAGGGTATCCCAGCCACAGCACCACGGTCAGAATCCTCA
GAGTGCCAAAGATTTCACTGGTCCCAGCAGCCTCAGCATCAGCTGGCCACTGCACCAGCAGCACATACAG
CACGGCCACAAAGAAAGCACAAGAAATTCCGTAGAACACCCAGCGCAGCAGATGGGAGCTAGTGATCAGG
GCAGCGGCCAGTCCTGTCACGCACATGCCAATGTCCATTGTGATGGCGGTGAACAGGCTGGCAATATCGG
TGTCGGCC
